>Addgene plasmid #22436 | pGL2 enhancer- F5 LUC | addgene partial sequence | sequence record 28450 | 22436 with LucNrev
GGCGCCGGGCCTTTCTTTATGTTTTTGGCGTCTTCCATTTTACCAACAGTACCGGAATGCCAAGCTTACT
TAGATCTCGAGATGTTACTGTGCGTCCACTCTGCTGCCTGCTCCAGCAGAGCCCTGGCCTTTTCCTTAGG
AAGAGGGAGGGGACCGAGAGGAGGGGGCAGTGGGAGGGGGCTCTCCAGTGCTGGCCCTCGCCCCGCCCCT
ATCCCATACACAATGGGACAGGAACAAGCCCGGCTGGGAGGCTCTAAAGCCTCAGCTCCACGCCCGCTGG
CCTGAAGGGTGGGGGGCCGGACGCCTGGGTTCCGCTGTGAGGACTGAGGCTGATAAGTGGGAGCCCAGGT
GTCCAGCAGAGCCCTGGGGCTGCAGCATGGGGGCTGGGGCATTGGGGAGTGGCAGGGTAGAGCCACCAGG
GGGTCATAAAGGTCCTTCTGTGATGTGGCACCAGACGGAAGGGCCTTCGGCCTCACCCCTGTGTGCCTTT
CCCTGGAGGGTTGGGCAGAAGGTGAGCACCGTTTCTGTAGCAGGGGATGGCAGCCCACACTCTCAGTGAC
CACAGGGACCTCTAGGGTCATGCAGGTTCTCTCCTTCACCTCGGTACCTCCCGGGTTATGTTAGCTCAGT
TACAGTACCATAAGATACATTGATGAGTTTGGACAAACCACAACTAGAATGCAGTGAAAAAAATGCTTTA
TTTGTGAAATTTGTGATGCTATTGCTTTATTTGTAACCATTATAAGCTGCAATAAACAAGTTAACAACAA
CAATTGCATTCATTTTATGTTTCAGGTTCAGGGGGAGGTGTGGGA
