>Addgene plasmid #22436 | pGL2 enhancer- F5 LUC | addgene partial sequence | sequence record 28451 | 22436 with LucNRev
ATGGCGCCGGGCCTTTCTTTATGTTTTTGGCGTCTTCCATTTTACCAACAGTACCGGAATGCCAAGCTTA
CTTAGATCTCGAGATGTTACTGTGCGTCCACTCTGCTGCCTGCTCCAGCAGAGCCCTGGCCTTTTCCTTA
GGAAGAGGGAGGGGACCGAGAGGAGGGGGCAGTGGGAGGGGGCTCTCCAGTGCTGGCCCTCGCCCCGCCC
CTATCCCATACACAATGGGACAGGAACAAGCCCGGCTGGGAGGCTCTAAAGCCTCAGCTCCACGCCCGCT
GGCCTGAAGGGTGGGGGGCCGGACGCCTGGGTTCCGCTGTGAGGACTGAGGCTGATAAGTGGGAGCCCAG
GTGTCCAGCAGAGCCCTGGGGCTGCAGCATGGGGGCTGGGGCATTGGGGAGTGGCAGGGTAGAGCCACCA
GGGGGTCATAAAGGTCCTTCTGTGATGTGGCACCAGACGGAAGGGCCTTCGGCCTCACCCCTGTGTGCCT
TTCCCTGGAGGGTTGGGC
