[The description below was written by a language model from this plasmid's Addgene catalogue record.]
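Description:
pGL2 enhancer- F5 LUC is a mammalian luciferase reporter plasmid built on the pGL2 enhancer backbone (5854 bp without insert). It is propagated in E. coli under ampicillin selection. The record gives the copy number as unknown, and no feature table is available to confirm the origin of replication or other backbone elements. Vectors of the pGL2-Enhancer type generally carry a firefly luciferase coding sequence with no promoter of their own, plus an SV40 enhancer elsewhere in the plasmid. Luciferase output therefore depends on the promoter activity of whatever fragment is cloned upstream, and the enhancer helps weak promoters give a measurable signal.

The insert, F5, is a 516 bp human genomic fragment cloned between KpnI and XhoI sites, both of which are retained, so it can be excised or swapped. The luciferase reporter lies downstream of the fragment on the backbone. Although the catalogue lists this as a C-terminal "tag", the arrangement is better read as a transcriptional reporter in which F5 drives luciferase, not as a protein fusion. The associated publication is a functional analysis of the human endothelial nitric oxide synthase promoter, which implicated Sp1 and GATA factors in basal transcription in endothelial cells. The name F5 suggests one member of a series of promoter fragments, but the record does not give its exact boundaries relative to the transcription start site.

The construct is suited to transient transfection assays that measure the transcriptional activity of this promoter fragment, for example to compare it with other fragments or mutants and so map the cis elements needed for expression in endothelial cells.
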