Addgene plasmid #22436: pGL2 enhancer- F5 LUC
Depositing lab: William Sessa. Depositing organization: Yale University. Publication: Functional analysis of the human endothelial nitric oxide synthase promoter. Sp1 and GATA factors are necessary for basal transcription in endothelial cells. Zhang R, Min W, Sessa WC. J Biol Chem. 1995 Jun 23. 270(25):15320-6. 10.1074/jbc.270.25.15320 PubMed 7541039.
Backbone
  Vector backbone: pGL2 enhancer
  Backbone size w/o insert (bp): 5854
  Vector type: Mammalian Expression, Luciferase
Growth in bacteria
  Bacterial resistance: Ampicillin, 100 μg/mL
  Growth temperature: 37°C
  Growth strain: DH5alpha
  Copy number: Unknown
Gene/Insert
  Gene/Insert name: F5
  Species: H. sapiens (human)
  Insert size (bp): 516
  GenBank ID: AF387340
  Entrez Gene: LOC110973015
  Tag / fusion protein: luciferase reporter gene (C terminal on backbone)
  Cloning method: Restriction Enzyme; 5′ cloning site KpnI (not destroyed); 3′ cloning site XhoI (not destroyed)
  Sequencing primers: 5′ see article
Terms and licenses: Academic/Nonprofit Terms; Industry Terms: Not Available to Industry
How to cite: pGL2 enhancer- F5 LUC was a gift from William Sessa (Addgene plasmid # 22436 ; http://n2t.net/addgene:22436 ; RRID:Addgene_22436)
